>Addgene plasmid #36356 | pSMP-RING1_2 | depositor partial sequence | sequence record 45513 | hairpin
TGCTGTTGACAGTGAGCGACCAGCCAATAAGAGGACACAATAGTGAAGCCACAGATGTATTGTGTCCTCT
TATTGGCTGGCTGCCTACTGCCTCGGA
