>Addgene plasmid #36356 | pSMP-RING1_2 | addgene partial sequence | sequence record 46578 | pSMP-F (5' TACATCGTGACCTGGGAAG 3')
CCGGGCAGCCCTTGTCCCCTAAGCCTCCGCCTCCTCTTCCTCCATCCGCCCCGTCTCTCCCCCTTGAACC
TCCTCGTTCGACCCCGCCTCGATCCTCCCTTTATCCAGCCCTCACTCCTTCTCTAGGCGCCGGAATTAGA
TCTCTCGACTAGGGATAACAGGGTAATTGTTTGAATGAGGCTTCAGTACTTTACAGAATCGTTGCCTGCA
CATCTTGGAAACACTTGCTGGGATTACTTCTTCAGGTTAACCCAACAGAAGGCTCGAGAAGGTATATTGC
TGTTGACAGTGAGCGACCAGCCAATAAGAGGACACAATAGTGAAGCCACAGATGTATTGTGTCCTCTTAT
TGGCTGGCTGCCTACTGCCTCGGAATTCAAGGGGCTACTTTAGGAGCAATTATCTTGTTTACTAAAACTG
AATACCTTGCTATCTCTTTGATACATTTTTACAAAGCTGAATTAAAATGGTATAAATTAAATCACTTTTT
TCAATTGGAAGACTAATGCGTTTAAACACGCGGCGACGCGTTCTACCGGGTAGGGGAGGCGCTTTTCCCA
AGGCAGTCTGGAGCATGCGCTTTAGCAGCCCCGCTGGGCACTTGGCGCTACACAAGTGGCCTCTGGCCTC
GCACACATTCCACATCCACCGGTAGGCGCCAACCGGCTCCGTTCTTTGGTGGCCCCTTCGCGCCACCTTC
TACTCCTCCCCTAGTCAGGAAGTTCCCCCCCGCCCCGCAGCTCGCGTCGTGCAGGACGTGACAAATGGAA
GTAGCACGTCTCACTAGTCTCGTGCAGATGGACAGCACCGCTGAGCAATGGAAG
