[The description below was written by a language model from this plasmid's Addgene catalogue record.]
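Description:
pSMP-RING1_2 is a retroviral RNA interference plasmid built on the pSMP backbone (about 6.7 kb without insert) and classified as a mammalian expression, retroviral and RNAi vector. It carries a short hairpin RNA directed against human RING1 (also known as RING1A or RNF1), a gene encoding a RING-finger component of Polycomb repressive complex 1. The "_2" in the name suggests it is one of several hairpins made against the same gene, although the record does not say so explicitly. The hairpin was inserted by restriction cloning between XhoI and EcoRI sites, both of which remain intact, so the cassette can be excised or exchanged. In bacteria the plasmid is maintained at high copy number under ampicillin selection, and the use of a recombination-deficient host strain fits the repeated sequences typical of retroviral vectors. Transduced mammalian cells are selected with puromycin.

No feature table accompanies the entry, so the promoter driving the hairpin, the hairpin's sequence context, the long terminal repeats, the packaging signal and the arrangement of the puromycin cassette are not stated and cannot be described in detail here. As a retroviral vector, it would normally be introduced into packaging cells to produce virus that integrates the shRNA and puromycin marker into dividing target cells, giving stable knockdown. The associated publication examines chromatin-modifying enzymes as modulators of reprogramming, which indicates that the construct was used for loss-of-function testing of RING1 in that setting. It is equally suited to general stable depletion of RING1 in human cells.
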