Addgene plasmid #36356: pSMP-RING1_2
Depositing lab: George Daley. Depositing organization: Boston Children's Hospital. Publication: Chromatin-modifying enzymes as modulators of reprogramming. Onder TT, Kara N, Cherry A, Sinha AU, Zhu N, Bernt KM, Cahan P, Marcarci BO, Unternaehrer J, Gupta PB, Lander ES, Armstrong SA, Daley GQ. Nature. 2012 Mar 4;483(7391):598-602. doi: 10.1038/nature10953. PubMed 22388813.
Backbone
  Vector backbone: pSMP
  Backbone manufacturer: Steve Elledge
  Backbone size w/o insert (bp): 6699
  Vector type: Mammalian Expression, Retroviral, RNAi
  Selectable markers: Puromycin
Growth in bacteria
  Bacterial resistance: Ampicillin, 100 μg/mL
  Growth temperature: 30°C
  Growth strain: Stbl3
  Copy number: High Copy
Gene/Insert
  Gene/Insert name: RING1
  gRNA/shRNA sequence: CAGCCAATAAGAGGACACA
  Species: H. sapiens (human)
  Entrez Gene: RING1 (a.k.a. RING1A, RNF1)
  Cloning method: Restriction Enzyme; 5′ cloning site XhoI (not destroyed); 3′ cloning site EcoRI (not destroyed)
  Sequencing primers: 5′ pSMP-F
Terms and licenses: Academic/Nonprofit Terms; Industry Terms: Not Available to Industry
How to cite: pSMP-RING1_2 was a gift from George Daley (Addgene plasmid # 36356 ; http://n2t.net/addgene:36356 ; RRID:Addgene_36356)
